Addgene plasmid #43513: III-AGCG
Depositing lab: Chad Cowan & Kiran Musunuru. Depositing organization: Harvard University. Publication: A TALEN Genome-Editing System for Generating Human Stem Cell-Based Disease Models. Ding Q, Lee YK, Schaefer EA, Peters DT, Veres A, Kim K, Kuperwasser N, Motola DL, Meissner TB, Hendriks WT, Trevisan M, Gupta RM, Moisan A, Banks E, Friesen M, Schinzel RT, Xia F, Tang A, Xia Y, Figueroa E, Wann A, Ahfeldt T, Daheron L, Zhang F, Rubin LL, Peng LF, Chung RT, Musunuru K, Cowan CA. Cell Stem Cell. 2012 Dec 12. pii: S1934-5909(12)00645-5. doi: 10.1016/j.stem.2012.11.011. PubMed 23246482.
Backbone
  Vector backbone: pCRII-TOPO
  Backbone manufacturer: Invitrogen
  Backbone size w/o insert (bp): 3973
  Vector type: Bacterial Cloning
Growth in bacteria
  Bacterial resistance: Ampicillin and Kanamycin, 100 & 50 μg/mL
  Growth temperature: 37°C
  Growth strain: Top10
  Copy number: High Copy
Gene/Insert
  Gene/Insert name: III-AGCG
  Species: Synthetic
  Insert size (bp): 426
  Cloning method: TOPO Cloning
  Sequencing primers: 5′ T7; 3′ M13-rev
Terms and licenses: Academic/Nonprofit Terms; Industry Terms: Not Available to Industry
How to cite: III-AGCG was a gift from Chad Cowan & Kiran Musunuru (Addgene plasmid # 43513 ; http://n2t.net/addgene:43513 ; RRID:Addgene_43513)
