[The description below was written by a language model from this plasmid's Addgene catalogue record.]
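Description:
III-AGCG is a bacterial cloning plasmid built on the commercial pCRII-TOPO backbone (about 4 kb without insert), into which a 426 bp synthetic fragment was introduced by TOPO cloning. It is maintained at high copy number in E. coli and carries resistance to both ampicillin and kanamycin, so either or both drugs can be used for selection. The record gives T7 and M13-reverse as sequencing primers, which is consistent with the insert sitting in the standard TOPO cloning site flanked by those priming sites. No feature table is provided, so the origin of replication and other backbone elements are not itemised here. There is no indication of any eukaryotic promoter or expression cassette, and the plasmid is catalogued purely as a cloning vector.

The insert is described only by its name and as synthetic, and the record does not spell out its composition. The associated publication describes a TALEN genome-editing system for generating human stem cell-based disease models. In that context, the name plausibly denotes a pre-assembled block of TALE repeat units recognising the four-base sequence AGCG, with "III" marking its position in the repeat array. The insert size is roughly what four TALE repeats would occupy, but this reading is an inference rather than something stated in the catalogue fields. On that interpretation, the plasmid would serve as one member of a library of modular repeat building blocks. Such blocks would be excised or amplified and joined with others to build custom TALE DNA-binding domains, which are then fused to a nuclease in a separate expression vector. The plasmid itself is not intended for direct delivery into mammalian cells.
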