>Addgene plasmid #43513 | III-AGCG | depositor partial sequence | sequence record 58778 | III-AGCG sequence 426 bps
CGTCTCGGCTCACCCCAGAGCAGGTCGTGGCAATCGCCTCCAACATTGGCGGGAAACAGGCACTCGAGAC
TGTCCAGCGCCTGCTTCCCGTGCTGTGCCAAGCGCACGGACTCACCCCAGAGCAGGTCGTGGCAATCGCG
AGCAATAACGGCGGAAAACAGGCTTTGGAAACGGTGCAGAGGCTCCTTCCAGTGCTGTGCCAAGCGCACG
GCCTCACCCCAGAGCAGGTCGTGGCGATCGCAAGCCACGACGGAGGAAAGCAAGCCTTGGAAACAGTACA
GAGGCTGTTGCCTGTGCTGTGCCAAGCGCACGGATTAACCCCAGAGCAGGTCGTGGCAATCGCGAGCAAT
AACGGCGGAAAACAGGCTTTGGAAACGGTGCAGAGGCTCCTTCCAGTGCTGTGCCAAGCGCACGGACTCA
GAGACG
