>Addgene plasmid #43513 | III-AGCG | addgene partial sequence | sequence record 61494 | M13-F20 5'-TGTAAAACGACGGCCAGT-3'
GCGAATTGGGCCCTCTAGATGCATGCTCGAGCGGCCGCCAGTGTGATGGATATCTGCAGAATTCGCCCTT
CTTTCCTGTGCCCACGTCTCTGAGTCCGTGCGCTTGGCACAGCACTGGAAGGAGCCTCTGCACCGTTTCC
AAAGCCTGTTTTCCGCCGTTATTGCTCGCGATTGCCACGACCTGCTCTGGGGTTAATCCGTGCGCTTGGC
ACAGCACAGGCAACAGCCTCTGTACTGTTTCCAAGGCTTGCTTTCCTCCGTCGTGGCTTGCGATCGCCAC
GACCTGCTCTGGGGTGAGGCCGTGCGCTTGGCACAGCACTGGAAGGAGCCTCTGCACCGTTTCCAAAGCC
TGTTTTCCGCCGTTATTGCTCGCGATTGCCACGACCTGCTCTGGGGTGAGTCCGTGCGCTTGGCACAGCA
CGGGAAGCAGGCGCTGGACAGTCTCGAGTGCCTGTTTCCCGCCAATGTTGGAGGCGATTGCCACGACCTG
CTCTGGGGTGAGCCGAGACGCGCTAGGACGAAGGGCGAATTCCAGCACACTGGCGGCCGTTACTAGTGGA
TCCGAGCTCGGTACCAAGCTTGATGCATAGCTTGAGTATTCTATAGTGTCACCTAAATAGCTTGGCGTAA
TCATGGTCATAGCTGTTTCCTGTGTGAAATTGTTATCCGCTCACAATTCCACACAACATACGAGCCGGAA
GCATAAAGTGTAAAGCCTGGGGTGCCTAATGAGTGAGCTAACTCACATTAATTGCGTTGCGCTCACTGCC
CGCTTTCCAGTCGGGAAAACCTGTCGTGCCAGCTGCATTAATGAATCGGCCAACGCGCGGGGAGAGGCGG
TTTGCGTATTGGGCGCTCTT
